>Addgene plasmid #179910 | pT3-EF1aH-TAZ S89A | addgene full sequence | sequence record 357866 | Addgene NGS Result
GAGGCGGTTTGCGTATTGGGCGCTCTTCCGCTTCCTCGCTCACTGACTCGCTGCGCTCGGTCGTTCGGCT
GCGGCGAGCGGTATCAGCTCACTCAAAGGCGGTAATACGGTTATCCACAGAATCAGGGGATAACGCAGGA
AAGAACATGTGAGCAAAAGGCCAGCAAAAGGCCAGGAACCGTAAAAAGGCCGCGTTGCTGGCGTTTTTCC
ATAGGCTCCGCCCCCCTGACGAGCATCACAAAAATCGACGCTCAAGTCAGAGGTGGCGAAACCCGACAGG
ACTATAAAGATACCAGGCGTTTCCCCCTGGAAGCTCCCTCGTGCGCTCTCCTGTTCCGACCCTGCCGCTT
ACCGGATACCTGTCCGCCTTTCTCCCTTCGGGAAGCGTGGCGCTTTCTCATAGCTCACGCTGTAGGTATC
TCAGTTCGGTGTAGGTCGTTCGCTCCAAGCTGGGCTGTGTGCACGAACCCCCCGTTCAGCCCGACCGCTG
CGCCTTATCCGGTAACTATCGTCTTGAGTCCAACCCGGTAAGACACGACTTATCGCCACTGGCAGCAGCC
ACTGGTAACAGGATTAGCAGAGCGAGGTATGTAGGCGGTGCTACAGAGTTCTTGAAGTGGTGGCCTAACT
ACGGCTACACTAGAAGAACAGTATTTGGTATCTGCGCTCTGCTGAAGCCAGTTACCTTCGGAAAAAGAGT
TGGTAGCTCTTGATCCGGCAAACAAACCACCGCTGGTAGCGGTGGTTTTTTTGTTTGCAAGCAGCAGATT
ACGCGCAGAAAAAAAGGATCTCAAGAAGATCCTTTGATCTTTTCTACGGGGTCTGACGCTCAGTGGAACG
AAAACTCACGTTAAGGGATTTTGGTCATGAGATTATCAAAAAGGATCTTCACCTAGATCCTTTTAAATTA
AAAATGAAGTTTTAAATCAATCTAAAGTATATATGAGTAAACTTGGTCTGACAGTTACCAATGCTTAATC
AGTGAGGCACCTATCTCAGCGATCTGTCTATTTCGTTCATCCATAGTTGCCTGACTCCCCGTCGTGTAGA
TAACTACGATACGGGAGGGCTTACCATCTGGCCCCAGTGCTGCAATGATACCGCGAGACCCACGCTCACC
GGCTCCAGATTTATCAGCAATAAACCAGCCAGCCGGAAGGGCCGAGCGCAGAAGTGGTCCTGCAACTTTA
TCCGCCTCCATCCAGTCTATTAATTGTTGCCGGGAAGCTAGAGTAAGTAGTTCGCCAGTTAATAGTTTGC
GCAACGTTGTTGCCATTGCTACAGGCATCGTGGTGTCACGCTCGTCGTTTGGTATGGCTTCATTCAGCTC
CGGTTCCCAACGATCAAGGCGAGTTACATGATCCCCCATGTTGTGCAAAAAAGCGGTTAGCTCCTTCGGT
CCTCCGATCGTTGTCAGAAGTAAGTTGGCCGCAGTGTTATCACTCATGGTTATGGCAGCACTGCATAATT
CTCTTACTGTCATGCCATCCGTAAGATGCTTTTCTGTGACTGGTGAGTACTCAACCAAGTCATTCTGAGA
ATAGTGTATGCGGCGACCGAGTTGCTCTTGCCCGGCGTCAATACGGGATAATACCGCGCCACATAGCAGA
ACTTTAAAAGTGCTCATCATTGGAAAACGTTCTTCGGGGCGAAAACTCTCAAGGATCTTACCGCTGTTGA
GATCCAGTTCGATGTAACCCACTCGTGCACCCAACTGATCTTCAGCATCTTTTACTTTCACCAGCGTTTC
TGGGTGAGCAAAAACAGGAAGGCAAAATGCCGCAAAAAAGGGAATAAGGGCGACACGGAAATGTTGAATA
CTCATACTCTTCCTTTTTCAATATTATTGAAGCATTTATCAGGGTTATTGTCTCATGAGCGGATACATAT
TTGAATGTATTTAGAAAAATAAACAAATAGGGGTTCCGCGCACATTTCCCCGAAAAGTGCCACCTGACGT
CTAAGAAACCATTATTATCATGACATTAACCTATAAAAATAGGCGTATCACGAGGCCCTTTCGTCTCGCG
CGTTTCGGTGATGACGGTGAAAACCTCTGACACATGCAGCTCCCGGAGACGGTCACAGCTTGTCTGTAAG
CGGATGCCGGGAGCAGACAAGCCCGTCAGGGCGCGTCAGCGGGTGTTGGCGGGTGTCGGGGCTGGCTTAA
CTATGCGGCATCAGAGCAGATTGTACTGAGAGTGCACCATATGCGGTGTGAAATACCGCACAGATGCGTA
AGGAGAAAATACCGCATCAGGCGCCATTCGCCATTCAGGCTGCGCAACTGTTGGGAAGGGCGATCGGTGC
GGGCCTCTTCGCTATTACGCCAGCTGGCGAAAGGGGGATGTGCTGCAAGGCGATTAAGTTGGGTAACGCC
AGGGTTTTCCCAGTCACGACGTTGTAAAACGACGGCCAGTGAATTCGAGCTCGGTACCCTACAGTTGAAG
TCGGAAGTTTACATACACTTAAGTTGGAGTCATTAAAACTCGTTTTTCAACTACTCCACAAATTTCTTGT
TAACAAACAATAGTTTTGGCAAGTCAGTTAGGACATCTACTTTGTGCATGACACAAGTCATTTTTCCAAC
AATTGTTTACAGACAGATTATTTCACTTATAATTCACTGTATCACAATTCCAGTGGGTCAGAAGTTTACA
TACACTAAGTTGACTGTGCCTTTAAACAGCTTGGAAAATTCCAGAAAATGATGTCATGGCTTTAGAAGCT
TCTGATAGACTAATTGACATCATTTGAGTCAATTGGAGGTGTACCTGTGGATGTATTTCAAGGAATTCTG
TGGAATGTGTGTCAGTTAGGGTGTGGAAAGTCCCCAGGCTCCCCAGCAGGCAGAAGTATGCAAAGCATGC
ATATCGATACTAGTTTAATTAAGATCCTCTTTGCAGCTAATGGACCTTCTAGGTCTTGAAAGGAGTGGGA
ATTGGCTCCGGTGCCCGTCAGTGGGCAGAGCGCACATCGCCCACAGTCCCCGAGAAGTTGGGGGGAGGGG
TCGGCAATTGAACCGGTGCCTAGAGAAGGTGGCGCGGGGTAAACTGGGAAAGTGATGTCGTGTACTGGCT
CCGCCTTTTTCCCGAGGGTGGGGGAGAACCGTATATAAGTGCAGTAGTCGCCGTGAACGTTCTTTTTCGC
AACGGGTTTGCCGCCAGAACACAGGTAAGTGCCGTGTGTGGTTCCCGCGGGCCTGGCCTCTTTACGGGTT
ATGGCCCTTGCGTGCCTTGAATTACTTCCACCTGGCTGCAGTACGTGATTCTTGATCCCGAGCTTCGGGT
TGGAAGTGGGTGGGAGAGTTCGAGGCCTTGCGCTTAAGGAGCCCCTTCGCCTCGTGCTTGAGTTGAGGCC
TGGCCTGGGCGCTGGGGCCGCCGCGTGCGAATCTGGTGGCACCTTCGCGCCTGTCTCGCTGCTTTCGATA
AGTCTCTAGCCATTTAAAATTTTTGATGACCTGCTGCGACGCTTTTTTTCTGGCAAGATAGTCTTGTAAA
TGCGGGCCAAGATCTGCACACTGGTATTTCGGTTTTTGGGGCCGCGGGCGGCGACGGGGCCCGTGCGTCC
CAGCGCACATGTTCGGCGAGGCGGGGCCTGCGAGCGCGGCCACCGAGAATCGGACGGGGGTAGTCTCAAG
CTGGCCGGCCTGCTCTGGTGCCTGGCCTCGCGCCGCCGTGTATCGCCCCGCCCTGGGCGGCAAGGCTGGC
CCGGTCGGCACCAGTTGCGTGAGCGGAAAGATGGCCGCTTCCCGGCCCTGCTGCAGGGAGCTCAAAATGG
AGGACGCGGCGCTCGGGAGAGCGGGCGGGTGAGTCACCCACACAAAGGAAAAGGGCCTTTCCGTCCTCAG
CCGTCGCTTCATGTGACTCCACGGAGTACCGGGCGCCGTCCAGGCACCTCGATTAGTTCTCGAGCTTTTG
GAGTACGTCGTCTTTAGGTTGGGGGGAGGGGTTTTATGCGATGGAGTTTCCCCACACTGAGTGGGTGGAG
ACTGAAGTTAGGCCAGCTTGGCACTTGATGTAATTCTCCTTGGAATTTGCCCTTTTTGAGTTTGGATCTT
GGTTCATTCTCAAGCCTCAGACAGTGGTTCAAAGTTTTTTTCTTCCATTTCAGGTGTCGTGAGGAATTAG
CTTGGTACCAATACGGATATCAACAAGTTTGTACAAAAAAGCAGGCTTTAAAGGAACCAATTCAGTCGAC
TGGATCCGGTACCATGGACTACAAAGACCATGACGGTGATTATAAAGATCATGACATCGATTACAAGGAT
GACGATGACAAGCTTGGGAATCCGGCCTCGGCGCCCCCTCCGCTCCCGCCGCCTGGGCAGCAAGTGATCC
ACGTCACGCAGGACCTAGACACAGACCTCGAAGCCCTCTTCAACTCTGTCATGAATCCGAAGCCTAGCTC
GTGGCGGAAGAAGATCCTGCCGGAGTCTTTCTTTAAGGAGCCTGATTCGGGCTCGCACTCGCGCCAGTCC
AGCACCGACTCGTCGGGCGGCCACCCGGGGCCTCGACTGGCTGGGGGTGCCCAGCATGTCCGCTCGCACG
CCTCGCCAGCGTCCCTGCAGCTGGGCACCGGCGCGGGTGCTGCGGGTAGCCCCGCGCAGCAGCACGCGCA
CCTCCGCCAGCAGTCCTACGACGTGACCGACGAGCTGCCACTGCCCCCGGGCTGGGAGATGACCTTCACG
GCCACTGGCCAGAGGTACTTCCTCAATCACATAGAAAAAATCACCACATGGCAAGACCCTAGGAAGGCGA
TGAATCAGCCTCTGAATCATATGAACCTCCACCCTGCCGTCAGTTCCACACCAGTGCCTCAGAGGTCCAT
GGCAGTATCCCAGCCAAATCTCGTGATGAATCACCAACACCAGCAGCAGATGGCCCCCAGTACCCTGAGC
CAGCAGAACCACCCCACTCAGAACCCACCCGCAGGGCTCATGAGTATGCCCAATGCGCTGACCACTCAGC
AGCAGCAGCAGCAGAAACTGCGGCTTCAGAGAATCCAGATGGAGAGAGAAAGGATTCGAATGCGCCAAGA
GGAGCTCATGAGGCAGGAAGCTGCCCTCTGTCGACAGCTCCCCATGGAAGCTGAGACTCTTGCCCCAGTT
CAGGCTGCTGTCAACCCACCCACGATGACCCCAGACATGAGATCCATCACTAATAATAGCTCAGATCCTT
TCCTCAATGGAGGGCCATATCATTCGAGGGAGCAGAGCACTGACAGTGGCCTGGGGTTAGGGTGCTACAG
TGTCCCCACAACTCCGGAGGACTTCCTCAGCAATGTGGATGAGATGGATACAGGAGAAAACGCAGGACAA
ACACCCATGAACATCAATCCCCAACAGACCCGTTTCCCTGATTTCCTTGACTGTCTTCCAGGAACAAACG
TTGACTTAGGAACTTTGGAATCTGAAGACCTGATCCCCCTCTTCAATGATGTAGAGTCTGCTCTGAACAA
AAGTGAGCCCTTTCTAACCTGGCTGTAAGAATTCGCGGCCGCACTCGAGATATCTAGACCCAGCTTTCTT
GTACAAAGTGGTTGATATCGCGGCCGCTGCATTCTAGTTGTGGTTTGTCCAAACTCATCAATGTATCTTA
TCATGTCTGGATCCGCTGATCAGCCTCGACTGTGCCTTCTAGTTGCCAGCCATCTGTTGTTTGCCCCTCC
CCCGTGCCTTCCTTGACCCTGGAAGGTGCCACTCCCACTGTCCTTTCCTAATAAAATGAGGAAATTGCAT
CGCATTGTCTGAGTAGGTGTCATTCTATTCTGGGGGGTGGGGTGGGGCAGGACAGCAAGGGGGAGGATTG
GGAAGACAATAGCAGGCATGCTGGGGATGCGGTGGGCTCTATGGCTTCTGAGGCGGGATCCCCTTGAAAT
ACATCCACAGGTACACCTCCAATTGACTCAAATGATGTCAATTAGTCTATCAGAAGCTTCTAAAGCCATG
ACATCATTTTCTGGAATTTTCCAAGCTGTTTAAAGGCACAGTCAACTTAGTGTATGTAAACTTCTGACCC
ACTGGAATTGTGATACAGTGAATTATAAGTGAAATAATCTGTCTGTAAACAATTGTTGGAAAAATGACTT
GTGTCATGCACAAAGTAGATGTCCTAACTGACTTGCCAAAACTATTGTTTGTTAACAAGAAATTTGTGGA
GTAGTTGAAAAACGAGTTTTAATGACTCCAACTTAAGTGTATGTAAACTTCCGACTTCAACTGTATAGGT
CTAGAGTCGACCTGCAGGCATGCAAGCTTGGCGTAATCATGGTCATAGCTGTTTCCTGTGTGAAATTGTT
ATCCGCTCACAATTCCACACAACATACGAGCCGGAAGCATAAAGTGTAAAGCCTGGGGTGCCTAATGAGT
GAGCTAACTCACATTAATTGCGTTGCGCTCACTGCCCGCTTTCCAGTCGGGAAACCTGTCGTGCCAGCTG
CATTAATGAATCGGCCAACGCGCGGGGA
Features (pLannotate 1.2.2; 20 found; start..end, strand, type, name):
    206..794     -  rep_origin     ori: high-copy-number ColE1/pMB1/pBR322/pUC origin of replication
    965..1825    -  CDS            AmpR: β-lactamase; bla; confers resistance to ampicillin, carbenicillin, and related antibiotics
   1826..1930    -  promoter       AmpR promoter: bla
   2025..2060    +  CDS            rop (fragment): Rop protein, which maintains plasmids at low copy number; rop
   2162..2261    +  misc_feature   bom (fragment): basis of mobility region from pBR322
   2267..2424    -  CDS            lacZα (fragment): LacZα fragment of β-galactosidase; lacZ fragment
   2798..2872    +  promoter       SV40 promoter (fragment): SV40 enhancer and early promoter
   2898..2937    +  CDS            small t antigen (fragment): SV40 (simian virus 40) small t antigen
   2944..4122    +  promoter       EF-1α promoter: strong constitutive promoter for human elongation factor EF-1α
   4153..4177    +  protein_bind   attB1: mutant version of attB; recombination site for the Gateway® BP reaction BP Clonase™
   4217..4282    +  CDS            3xFLAG: three tandem FLAG® epitope tags, followed by an enterokinase cleavage site
   4289..5485    +  CDS            WWTR1: WWTR1_HUMAN - Also known as TAZ. Experimental evidence at protein level: Swiss-Prot protein existence level 1. Transcriptional coactivator which acts as a downstream regulatory target in the Hippo signaling pathway that plays a pivotal role in organ size control and tumor suppression by restricting proliferation and promoting apoptosis (PubMed:11118213, PubMed:18227151). The core of this pathway is composed of a kinase cascade wherein STK3/MST2 and STK4/MST1, in complex with its regulatory protein SAV1, phosphorylates and activates LATS1/2 in complex with its regulatory protein MOB1, which in
   5518..5542    -  protein_bind   attB2: mutant version of attB; recombination site for the Gateway® BP reaction BP Clonase™
   5557..5613    +  polyA_signal   SV40 poly(A) signal (fragment): SV40 polyadenylation signal
   5630..5854    +  polyA_signal   bGH poly(A) signal: bovine growth hormone polyadenylation signal
   6230..6259    +  misc_feature   MCS (fragment): pUC18/19 multiple cloning site
   6296..6312    -  protein_bind   lac operator: The lac repressor binds to the lac operator to inhibit transcription in E. coli. This inhibition can be relieved by adding lactose or isopropyl-β-D-thiogalactopyranoside (IPTG). lac repressor encoded by lacI
   6320..6350    -  promoter       lac promoter: promoter for the E. coli lac operon
   6365..6386    -  protein_bind   CAP binding site: CAP binding activates transcription in the presence of cAMP. E. coli catabolite activator protein
   6399..23      -  CDS            lacI (fragment) (across the origin): lac repressor; lacI; The lac repressor binds to the lac operator to inhibit transcription in E. coli. This inhibition can be relieved by adding lactose or isopropyl-β-D-thiogalactopyranoside (IPTG).
