[The description below was written by a language model from this plasmid's Addgene catalogue record and pLannotate feature annotations shown in this document.]
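Description:
pT3-EF1aH-TAZ S89A is a mammalian expression plasmid built on the pT3-EF1aH backbone that drives constitutive expression of an activated form of human TAZ, the transcriptional coactivator encoded by WWTR1. It is propagated in E. coli through a high-copy ColE1/pUC-type origin and selected with ampicillin via the β-lactamase gene and its own promoter. The remaining bacterial annotations (fragments of lacZα, lacI, rop and bom, plus the lac promoter, operator and CAP site) are cloning-vector remnants with no evident role in the payload.

The expression cassette begins with the human EF-1α promoter, followed by an attB1 site, an N-terminal 3xFLAG epitope, the roughly 1.2 kb WWTR1 coding sequence, and an attB2 site. The flanking attB sites reflect insertion of the gene by Gateway recombination. Transcripts are terminated by a bovine growth hormone polyadenylation signal, preceded by a short SV40 poly(A) fragment. Small SV40 promoter and small t antigen fragments lie just upstream of the EF-1α promoter.

The insert carries a serine 89 to alanine substitution. TAZ is a downstream effector of the Hippo pathway, and this residue is generally understood to be a LATS kinase phosphorylation site that restrains the protein, so its loss yields a constitutively active coactivator. The FLAG tag allows detection of the exogenous protein. The associated study concerns the role of TAZ in c-MYC-driven liver tumorigenesis.

The pT3 name suggests a transposon-based delivery vector, but no transposon repeats are annotated in the feature table, and the record does not state a delivery route. The sequenced record (about 6.5 kb) is also shorter than the listed backbone and insert sizes would imply.
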