Addgene plasmid #179910: pT3-EF1aH-TAZ S89A
Purpose: Construct for expressing an activated form of TAZ (encoding be gene WWTR1)
Depositing lab: Xin Chen. Depositing organization: University of California, San Francisco (UCSF). Publication: TAZ is indispensable for c-MYC-induced hepatocarcinogenesis. Wang H, Zhang S, Zhang Y, Jia J, Wang J, Liu X, Zhang J, Song X, Ribback S, Cigliano A, Evert M, Liang B, Wu H, Calvisi DF, Zeng Y, Chen X. J Hepatol. 2021 Aug 28. pii: S0168-8278(21)02016-X. doi: 10.1016/j.jhep.2021.08.021. PubMed 34464659.
Backbone
  Vector backbone: pT3-EF1aH
  Backbone size w/o insert (bp): 7000
  Vector type: Mammalian Expression
Growth in bacteria
  Bacterial resistance: Ampicillin, 100 μg/mL
  Growth temperature: 37°C
  Growth strain: DH5alpha
  Copy number: Unknown
Gene/Insert
  Gene/Insert name: WW Domain Containing Transcription Regulator 1 (alt names: WWTR1; Transcriptional Coactivator With PDZ-Binding Motif; TAZ)
  Species: H. sapiens (human)
  Insert size (bp): 1199
  Mutation: Serine 89 mutated to Alanine
  GenBank ID: 25937
  Entrez Gene: WWTR1 (a.k.a. TAZ)
  Promoter: EF1a
  Tag / fusion protein: 3X Flag-tag (N terminal on insert)
  Cloning method: Gateway Cloning
  Sequencing primers: 5′ EF1a-F
Terms and licenses: Academic/Nonprofit Terms; Industry Terms: Not Available to Industry
How to cite: pT3-EF1aH-TAZ S89A was a gift from Xin Chen (Addgene plasmid # 179910 ; http://n2t.net/addgene:179910 ; RRID:Addgene_179910)
